>Addgene plasmid #138076 | MYMH 472 | addgene full sequence | sequence record 274947 | Addgene NGS Result
TTTCAGGAGCTAAGGAAGCTAAAATGGAGAAAAAAATCACTGGATATACCACCGTTGATATATCCCAATG
GCATCGTAAAGAACATTTTGAGGCATTTCAGTCAGTTGCTCAATGTACCTATAACCAGACCGTTCAGCTG
GATATTACGGCCTTTTTAAAGACCGTAAAGAAAAATAAGCACAAGTTTTATCCGGCCTTTATTCACATTC
TTGCCCGCCTGATGAATGCTCATCCGGAATTTCGTATGGCAATGAAAGACGGTGAGCTGGTGATATGGGA
TAGTGTTCACCCTTGTTACACCGTTTTCCATGAGCAAACTGAAACGTTTTCATCGCTCTGGAGTGAATAC
CACGACGATTTCCGGCAGTTTCTACACATATATTCGCAAGATGTGGCGTGTTACGGTGAAAACCTGGCCT
ATTTCCCTAAAGGGTTTATTGAGAATATGTTTTTCGTCTCAGCCAATCCCTGGGTGAGTTTCACCAGTTT
TGATTTAAACGTGGCCAATATGGACAACTTCTTCGCCCCCGTTTTCACCATGGGCAAATATTATACGCAA
GGCGACAAGGTGCTGATGCCGCTGGCGATTCAGGTTCATCATGCCGTTTGTGATGGCTTCCATGTCGGCA
GAATGCTTAATGAATTACAACAGTACTGCGATGAGTGGCAGGGCGGGGCGTAATTTGACTTTTGTCCTTT
TCCGCTGCATAACCCTGCTTCGGGGTCATTATAGCGATTTTTTCGGTATATCCATCCTTTTTCGCACGAT
ATACAGGATTTTGCCAAAGGGTTCGTGTAGACTTTCCTTGGTGTATCCAACGGCGTCAGCCGGGCAGGAT
AGGTGAAGTAGGCCCACCCGCGAGCGGGTGTTCCTTCTTCACTGTCCCTTATTCGCACCTGGCGGTGCTC
AACGGGAATCCTGCTCTGCGAGGCTGGCCGTAGGCCGGCCCTACCGGCGCGGCAGCGTTACCCGTGTCGG
CGGCTCCAACGGCTCGCCATCGTCCAGAAAACACGGCTCATCGGGCATCGGCAGGCGCTGCTGCCCGCGC
CGTTCCCATTCCTCCGTTTCGGTCAAGGCTGGCAGGTCTGGTTCCATGCCCGGAATGCCGGGCTGGCTGG
GCGGCTCCTCGCCGGGGCCGGTCGGTAGTTGCTGCTCGCCCGGATACAGGGTCGGGATGCGGCGCAGGTC
GCCATGCCCCAACAGCGATTCGTCCTGGTCGTCGTGATCAACCACCACGGCGGCACTGAACACCGACAGG
CGCAACTGGTCGCGGGGCTGGCCCCACGCCACGCGGTCATTGACCACGTAGGCCGACACGGTGCCGGGGC
CGTTGAGCTTCACGACGGAGATCCAGCGCTCGGCCACCAAGTCCTTGACTGCGTATTGGACCGTCCGCAA
AGAACGTCCGATGAGCTTGGAAAGTGTCTTCTGGCTGACCACCACGGCGTTCTGGTGGCCCATCTGCGCC
ACGAGGTGATGCAGCAGCATTGCCGCCGTGGGTTTCCTCGCAATAAGCCCGGCCCACGCCTCATGCGCTT
TGCGTTCCGTTTGCACCCAGTGACCGGGCTTGTTCTTGGCTTGAATGCCGATTTCTCTGGACTGCGTGGC
CATGCTTATCTCCATGCGGTAGGGGTGCCGCACGGTTGCGGCACCATGCGCAATCAGCTGCAACTTTTCG
GCAGCGCGACAACAATTATGCGTTGCGTAAAAGTGGCAGTCAATTACAGATTTTCTTTAACCTACGCAAT
GAGCTATTGCGGGGGGTGCCGCAATGAGCTGTTGCGTACCCCCCTTTTTTAAGTTGTTGATTTTTAAGTC
TTTCGCATTTCGCCCTATATCTAGTTCTTTGGTGCCCAAAGAAGGGCACCCCTGCGGGGTTCCCCCACGC
CTTCGGCGCGGCTCCCCCTCCGGCAAAAAGTGGCCCCTCCGGGGCTTGTTGATCGACTGCGCGGCCTTCG
GCCTTGCCCAAGGTGGCGCTGCCCCCTTGGAACCCCCGCACTCGCCGCCGTGAGGCTCGGGGGGCAGGCG
GGCGGGCTTCGCCCTTCGACTGCCCCCACTCGCATAGGCTTGGGTCGTTCCAGGCGCGTCAAGGCCAAGC
CGCTGCGCGGTCGCTGCGCGAGCCTTGACCCGCCTTCCACTTGGTGTCCAACCGGCAAGCGAAGCGCGCA
GGCCGCAGGCCGGAGGCTTTTCCCCAGAGAAAATTAAAAAAATTGATGGGGCAAGGCCGCAGGCCGCGCA
GTTGGAGCCGGTGGGTATGTGGTCGAAGGCTGGGTAGCCGGTGGGCAATCCCTGTGGTCAAGCTCGTGGG
CAGGCGCAGCCTGTCCATCAGCTTGTCCAGCAGGGTTGTCCACGGGCCGAGCGAAGCGAGCCAGCCGGTG
GCCGCTCGCGGCCATCGTCCACATATCCACGGGCTGGCAAGGGAGCGCAGCGACCGCGCAGGGCGAAGCC
CGGAGAGCAAGCCCGTAGGGGGGGCGCGCCCAGCTGTCTAGGGCGGCGGATTTGTCCTACTCAGGAGAGC
GTTCACCGACAAACAACAGATAAAACGAAAGGCCCAGTCTTTCGACTGAGCCTTTCGTTTTATTTGATGC
CTTTAATTAAAGCGGATAACAATTTCACACAGGAGAATTCTTGACAGCTAGCTCAGTCCTAGGTATTGTG
CTAGCTCTAGAGAAAGAGGAGAAATACTAGATGGTGAGCAAGGGCGAGGAGGATAACATGGCCATCATCA
AGGAGTTCATGCGCTTCAAGGTGCACATGGAGGGCTCCGTGAACGGCCACGAGTTCGAGATCGAGGGCGA
GGGCGAGGGCCGCCCCTACGAGGGCACCCAGACCGCCAAGCTGAAGGTGACCAAGGGTGGCCCCCTGCCC
TTCGCCTGGGACATCCTGTCCCCTCAGTTCATGTACGGCTCCAAGGCCTACGTGAAGCACCCCGCCGACA
TCCCCGACTACTTGAAGCTGTCCTTCCCCGAGGGCTTCAAGTGGGAGCGCGTGATGAACTTCGAGGACGG
CGGCGTGGTGACCGTGACCCAGGACTCCTCCTTGCAGGACGGCGAGTTCATCTACAAGGTGAAGCTGCGC
GGCACCAACTTCCCCTCCGACGGCCCCGTAATGCAGAAGAAGACCATGGGCTGGGAGGCCTCCTCCGAGC
GGATGTACCCCGAGGACGGCGCCCTGAAGGGCGAGATCAAGCAGAGGCTGAAGCTGAAGGACGGCGGCCA
CTACGACGCTGAGGTCAAGACCACCTACAAGGCCAAGAAGCCCGTGCAGCTGCCCGGCGCCTACAACGTC
AACATCAAGTTGGACATCACCTCCCACAACGAGGACTACACCATCGTGGAACAGTACGAACGCGCCGAGG
GCCGCCACTCCACCGGCGGCATGGACGAGCTGTACAAGTAATAATACGGATCCCTCGGTACCAAACCAAT
TATTGAAGACGCTGAAAAGCGTCTTTTTTTGTTTCGGTCCCCTGCAGGTAGAGAAAGAGGAGAAATACTA
GATGCGTAAAGGAGAAGAACTTTTCACTGGAGTTGTCCCAATTCTTGTTGAATTAGATGGTGATGTTAAT
GGGCACAAATTTTCTGTCAGTGGAGAGGGTGAAGGTGATGCAACATACGGAAAACTTACCCTTAAATTTA
TTTGCACTACTGGAAAACTACCTGTTCCATGGCCAACACTTGTCACTACTTTCGGTTATGGTGTTCAATG
CTTTGCGAGATACCCAGATCATATGAAACAGCATGACTTTTTCAAGAGTGCCATGCCCGAAGGTTATGTA
CAGGAAAGAACTATATTTTTCAAAGATGACGGGAACTACAAGACACGTGCTGAAGTCAAGTTTGAAGGTG
ATACCCTTGTTAATAGAATCGAGTTAAAAGGTATTGATTTTAAAGAAGATGGAAACATTCTTGGACACAA
ATTGGAATACAACTATAACTCACACAATGTATACATCATGGCAGACAAACAAAAGAATGGAATCAAAGTT
AACTTCAAAATTAGACACAACATTGAAGATGGAAGCGTTCAACTAGCAGACCATTATCAACAAAATACTC
CAATTGGCGATGGCCCTGTCCTTTTACCAGACAACCATTACCTGTCCACACAATCTGCCCTTTCGAAAGA
TCCCAACGAAAAGAGAGACCACATGGTCCTTCTTGAGTTTGTAACAGCTGCTGGGATTACACATGGCATG
GATGAACTATACAAATAATAATACTAGAGCCAGGCATCAAATAAAACGAAAGGCTCAGTCGAAAGACTGG
GCCTTTCGTTTTATCTGTTGTTTGTCGGTGAACGCTCTCTACTAGAGTCACACTGGCTCACCTTCGGGTG
GGCCTTTCTGCGTTTATATACTAGTAGCGGCCGCTGCAGCTTGGACTCCTGTTGATAGATCCAGTAATGA
CCTCAGAACTCCATCTGGATTTGTTCAGAACGCTCGGTTGCCGCCGGGCGTTTTTTATTGGTGAGAATCC
AGGGGTCCCCAATAATTACGATTTAAATTGGCGAAAATGAGACGTTGATCGGCACGTAAGAGGTTCCAAC
TTTCACCATAATGAAATAAGATCACTACCGGGCGTATTTTTTGAGTTATCGAGAT
Features (pLannotate 1.2.2; 13 found; start..end, strand, type, name):
     24..680     +  CDS            cat: CAT_ECOLX - Experimental evidence at protein level: Swiss-Prot protein existence level 1. This enzyme is an effector of chloramphenicol resistance in bacteria. From Escherichia coli. This protein is used as a marker in many commonly used cloning vectors, such as pACYC184.
    832..940     +  oriT           oriT: incP origin of transfer
    951..1613    -  CDS            pBBR1 Rep: replication protein for the broad-host-range plasmid pBBR1 from Bordetella bronchiseptica
   1614..2385    -  rep_origin     pBBR1 oriV: replication origin of the broad-host-range plasmid pBBR1 from Bordetella bronchiseptica; requires the pBBR1 Rep protein for replication
   2500..2586    -  terminator     rrnB T1 terminator: Escherichia coli rrnB; transcription terminator T1 from the E. coli rrnB gene
   2631..2656    +  promoter       J23119(SpeI) promoter (fragment): bacterial promoter (Registry of Standard Biological Parts BBa J23119) modified to end with an SpeI site
   2691..3398    +  CDS            mCherry: mCherry is a basic (constitutively fluorescent) red fluorescent protein published in 2004, derived from Discosoma sp.. It is reported to be a very rapidly-maturing monomer with low acid sensitivity.
   3502..4215    +  CDS            hfriFP: hfriFP is a fluorescent protein published in 2013, derived from Herbaspirillum frisingense.
   4238..4309    +  terminator     rrnB T1 terminator: transcription terminator T1 from the E. coli rrnB gene
   4325..4352    +  terminator     T7Te terminator: phage T7 early transcription terminator
   4359..4379    +  misc_feature   BioBrick suffix: universal suffix for all parts
   4384..4478    +  terminator     lambda t0 terminator: transcription terminator from phage lambda
   4526..23      +  promoter       cat promoter (across the origin): promoter of the E. coli cat gene encoding chloramphenicol acetyltransferase
