[The description below was written by a language model from this plasmid's Addgene catalogue record and pLannotate feature annotations shown in this document.]
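Description:
MYMH 472 is a bacterial expression plasmid built on pSEVA-331Bb, a broad-host-range backbone adapted for BioBrick-style assembly, and serves as a terminator-strength test construct. The 4.6 kb plasmid replicates through the pBBR1 oriV together with its cognate pBBR1 Rep protein, a system that functions in many Gram-negative species as well as in E. coli. An incP oriT allows it to be mobilised by conjugation when transfer functions are supplied in trans. Selection is by chloramphenicol, conferred by the cat gene under its own promoter.

The payload is a two-reporter transcriptional unit. The constitutive Anderson-series promoter J23104 (which the automated annotation matches only as a fragment of the closely related J23119) drives mCherry. This is followed by the synthetic terminator L3S2P44 and then a GFP coding sequence. The terminator itself is not annotated, but the roughly 100 bp gap between the two reporter genes is consistent with its position. The downstream reporter is labelled hfriFP by the annotation tool, whereas the catalogue entry calls it GFP, so the software label probably reflects a similarity match rather than the intended identity. In this arrangement mCherry reports transcription entering the terminator and GFP reports read-through, so the ratio of green to red signal measures termination efficiency. The cassette is insulated by an upstream rrnB T1 terminator and by rrnB T1, T7Te and lambda t0 terminators downstream.

The construct belongs to a toolkit of gene expression control parts characterised for Acetobacteraceae. The depositor notes low expression, without specifying which reporter this refers to.
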