Addgene plasmid #138076: MYMH 472
Purpose: Synthetic Terminator L3S2P44 inserted between mCherry and GFP
Depositing lab: Meng How Tan. Depositing organization: Nanyang Technological University (NTU). Publication: An Expanded Synthetic Biology Toolkit for Gene Expression Control in Acetobacteraceae. Teh MY, Ooi KH, Danny Teo SX, Bin Mansoor ME, Shaun Lim WZ, Tan MH. ACS Synth Biol. 2019 Apr 19;8(4):708-723. doi: 10.1021/acssynbio.8b00168. Epub 2019 Mar 22. PubMed 30865830.
Backbone
  Vector backbone: pSEVA-331Bb
  Vector type: Bacterial Expression
Growth in bacteria
  Bacterial resistance: Chloramphenicol, 25 μg/mL
  Growth temperature: 37°C
  Growth strain: DH5alpha
  Copy number: High Copy
Gene/Insert
  Gene/Insert name: J23104-mCherry-L3S2P44-GFP-pSEVA-331Bb
  Species: Synthetic
  Cloning method: Restriction Enzyme; 5′ cloning site Unknown (unknown if destroyed)
Terms and licenses: Academic/Nonprofit Terms; Industry Terms: Not Available to Industry
Depositor comments: Low expression
How to cite: MYMH 472 was a gift from Meng How Tan (Addgene plasmid # 138076 ; http://n2t.net/addgene:138076 ; RRID:Addgene_138076)
